Addgene plasmid #81282: pDONR223_EIF1AX_p.G9R
Purpose: Gateway Donor vector containing EIF1AX , part of the Target Accelerator Plasmid Collection.
Depositing lab: Jesse Boehm & William Hahn & David Root. Depositing organization: Broad Institute. Publication: Systematic Functional Interrogation of Rare Cancer Variants Identifies Oncogenic Alleles. Kim E, Ilic N, Shrestha Y, Zou L, Kamburov A, Zhu C, Yang X, Lubonja R, Tran N, Nguyen C, Lawrence MS, Piccioni F, Bagul M, Doench JG, Chouinard CR, Wu X, Hogstrom L, Natoli T, Tamayo P, Horn H, Corsello SM, Lage K, Root DE, Subramanian A, Golub TR, Getz G, Boehm JS, Hahn WC. Cancer Discov. 2016 Jul;6(7):714-26. doi: 10.1158/2159-8290.CD-16-0160. Epub 2016 May 4. PubMed 27147599.
Backbone
  Vector backbone: pDONR223
  Backbone manufacturer: Invitrogen
  Backbone size w/o insert (bp): 2790
  Vector type: Gateway Entry vector
Growth in bacteria
  Bacterial resistance: Spectinomycin, 50 μg/mL
  Growth temperature: 37°C
  Growth strain: DH5alpha
  Copy number: High Copy
Gene/Insert
  Gene/Insert name: EIF1AX
  Species: H. sapiens (human)
  Mutation: N4D, G9R
  GenBank ID: NM_001412.3
  Entrez Gene: EIF1AX (a.k.a. EIF1A, EIF1AP1, EIF4C, eIF-1A, eIF-4C)
  Promoter: None
  Cloning method: Gateway Cloning
  Sequencing primers: 5′ M13pUC-fwd; 3′ M13-Rev
Terms and licenses: Academic/Nonprofit Terms; Industry Terms: Not Available to Industry
Depositor comments: Closed state: stop codon immediately follows insert
How to cite: pDONR223_EIF1AX_p.G9R was a gift from Jesse Boehm & William Hahn & David Root (Addgene plasmid # 81282 ; http://n2t.net/addgene:81282 ; RRID:Addgene_81282)
