[The description below was written by a language model from this plasmid's Addgene catalogue record and pLannotate feature annotations shown in this document.]
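Description:
pDONR223_EIF1AX_p.G9R is a Gateway entry clone built on the Invitrogen pDONR223 backbone and carrying a mutant open reading frame of human EIF1AX, the X-linked translation initiation factor 1A that promotes ribosome subunit dissociation and stabilises initiator Met-tRNA binding to the 40S subunit. The plasmid is about 3.2 kb and is propagated in E. coli at high copy from a ColE1/pUC-type origin. Selection is with spectinomycin through the aadA (SmR) aminoglycoside adenylyltransferase gene, which sits downstream of a fragment of a class 1 integron Pc promoter and a remnant of a gentamicin resistance gene. rrnB T1 and T2 terminators and short lacZα and lacI fragments are backbone remnants.

The EIF1AX coding sequence (432 nt) is flanked on both sides by attL recombination sites. The automated annotation labels both of them attL3. These sites allow the ORF to be transferred by an LR Clonase reaction into any compatible Gateway destination vector. The entry clone itself has no promoter driving the insert, so expression depends on the destination vector; the only nearby promoter is a T7 promoter outside the downstream att site, annotated on the strand opposite the ORF. The clone is in the "closed" configuration, with a stop codon directly after the insert, so it yields native or N-terminally tagged protein rather than C-terminal fusions. Although the name refers only to G9R, the record lists two substitutions, N4D and G9R.

The construct belongs to the Target Accelerator Plasmid Collection, a set of cancer-associated variant clones made for systematic functional testing of rare tumour alleles for oncogenic activity.
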