Features (pLannotate 1.2.2; 12 found; start..end, strand, type, name):
     38..74      -  CDS            lacZα (fragment): LacZα fragment of β-galactosidase; lacZ fragment
     91..186     +  protein_bind   attL3: mutant version of attL; recombination site for the Gateway® LR reaction LR Clonase™
    189..620     +  CDS            EIF1AX: IF1AX_HUMAN - Also known as EIF1A, EIF4C. Experimental evidence at protein level: Swiss-Prot protein existence level 1. Seems to be required for maximal rate of protein biosynthesis. Enhances ribosome dissociation into subunits and stabilizes the binding of the initiator Met-tRNA(I) to 40 S ribosomal subunits. From Homo sapiens (Human).
    628..723     -  protein_bind   attL3: mutant version of attL; recombination site for the Gateway® LR reaction LR Clonase™
    742..760     -  promoter       T7 promoter: promoter for bacteriophage T7 RNA polymerase
    950..973     +  promoter       Pc promoter (fragment): intI1 (promoter lies within the coding sequence); class 1 integron promoter
   1149..1205    +  CDS            GmR (fragment): gentamycin acetyltransferase; aacC1; confers resistance to gentamycin
   1212..2003    +  CDS            SmR: aminoglycoside adenylyltransferase (Murphy, 1985); aadA; confers resistance to spectinomycin and streptomycin
   2096..2684    +  rep_origin     ori: high-copy-number ColE1/pMB1/pBR322/pUC origin of replication
   2867..2959    +  CDS            lacI (fragment): lac repressor; lacI; The lac repressor binds to the lac operator to inhibit transcription in E. coli. This inhibition can be relieved by adding lactose or isopropyl-β-D-thiogalactopyranoside (IPTG).
   3014..3041    -  terminator     rrnB T2 terminator: transcription terminator T2 from the E. coli rrnB gene
   3173..3216    +  terminator     rrnB T1 terminator: Escherichia coli rrnB; transcription terminator T1 from the E. coli rrnB gene
>Addgene plasmid #81282 | pDONR223_EIF1AX_p.G9R | addgene full sequence | sequence record 168368 | Addgene NGS Result
GGCAGTTCCCTACTCTCGCGTTAACGCTAGCATGGATGTTTTCCCAGTCACGACGTTGTAAAACGACGGC
CAGTCTTAAGCTCGGGCCCCAAATAATGATTTTATTTTGACTGATAGTGACCTGTTCGTTGCAACAAATT
GATGAGCAATGCTTTTTTATAATGCCAACTTTGTACAAAAAAGTTGGCATGCCCAAGGATAAAGGTAAAG
GACGTAAAAACAGACGCAGGGGTAAGAATGAGAATGAATCTGAAAAAAGAGAACTGGTATTCAAAGAGGA
TGGTCAGGAGTATGCTCAGGTAATCAAAATGTTGGGAAATGGACGGCTAGAAGCAATGTGTTTCGATGGT
GTAAAGAGGTTATGTCACATCAGAGGAAAATTGAGAAAAAAGGTTTGGATAAATACCTCGGACATTATTT
TGGTTGGTCTCCGAGACTACCAGGATAACAAAGCTGATGTAATTTTAAAATACAATGCAGACGAAGCTAG
AAGTCTGAAGGCATACGGCGAGCTTCCAGAGCATGCTAAAATCAATGAAACTGATACATTTGGTCCTGGA
GATGATGATGAAATTCAGTTTGATGACATTGGAGATGATGATGAAGATATTGATGACATCTGATTGCCAA
CTTTCTTGTACAAAGTTGGCATTATAAGAAAGCATTGCTTATCAATTTGTTGCAACGAACAGGTCACTAT
CAGTCAAAATAAAATCATTATTTGCCATCCAGCTGATATCCCCTATAGTGAGTCGTATTACATGGTCATA
GCTGTTTCCTGGCAGCTCTGGCCCGTGTCTCAAAATCTCTGATGTTACATTGCACAAGATAAAAATATAT
CATCATGCCTCCTCTAGACCAGCCAGGACAGAAATGCCTCGACTTCGCTGCTACCCAAGGTTGCCGGGTG
ACGCACACCGTGGAAACGGATGAAGGCACGAACCCAGTGGACATAAGCCTGTTCGGTTCGTAAGCTGTAA
TGCAAGTAGCGTATGCGCTCACGCAACTGGTCCAGAACCTTGACCGAACGCAGCGGTGGTAACGGCGCAG
TGGCGGTTTTCATGGCTTGTTATGACTGTTTTTTTGGGGTACAGTCTATGCCTCGGGCATCCAAGCAGCA
AGCGCGTTACGCCGTGGGTCGATGTTTGATGTTATGGAGCAGCAACGATGTTACGCAGCAGGGCAGTCGC
CCTAAAACAAAGTTAAACATTATGAGGGAAGCGGTGATCGCCGAAGTATCGACTCAACTATCAGAGGTAG
TTGGCGTCATCGAGCGCCATCTCGAACCGACGTTGCTGGCCGTACATTTGTACGGCTCCGCAGTGGATGG
CGGCCTGAAGCCACACAGTGATATTGATTTGCTGGTTACGGTGACCGTAAGGCTTGATGAAACAACGCGG
CGAGCTTTGATCAACGACCTTTTGGAAACTTCGGCTTCCCCTGGAGAGAGCGAGATTCTCCGCGCTGTAG
AAGTCACCATTGTTGTGCACGACGACATCATTCCGTGGCGTTATCCAGCTAAGCGCGAACTGCAATTTGG
AGAATGGCAGCGCAATGACATTCTTGCAGGTATCTTCGAGCCAGCCACGATCGACATTGATCTGGCTATC
TTGCTGACAAAAGCAAGAGAACATAGCGTTGCCTTGGTAGGTCCAGCGGCGGAGGAACTCTTTGATCCGG
TTCCTGAACAGGATCTATTTGAGGCGCTAAATGAAACCTTAACGCTATGGAACTCGCCGCCCGACTGGGC
TGGCGATGAGCGAAATGTAGTGCTTACGTTGTCCCGCATTTGGTACAGCGCAGTAACCGGCAAAATCGCG
CCGAAGGATGTCGCTGCCGACTGGGCAATGGAGCGCCTGCCGGCCCAGTATCAGCCCGTCATACTTGAAG
CTAGACAGGCTTATCTTGGACAAGAAGAAGATCGCTTGGCCTCGCGCGCAGATCAGTTGGAAGAATTTGT
CCACTACGTGAAAGGCGAGATCACCAAGGTAGTCGGCAAATAACCCTCGAGCCACCCATGACCAAAATCC
CTTAACGTGAGTTACGCGTCGTTCCACTGAGCGTCAGACCCCGTAGAAAAGATCAAAGGATCTTCTTGAG
ATCCTTTTTTTCTGCGCGTAATCTGCTGCTTGCAAACAAAAAAACCACCGCTACCAGCGGTGGTTTGTTT
GCCGGATCAAGAGCTACCAACTCTTTTTCCGAAGGTAACTGGCTTCAGCAGAGCGCAGATACCAAATACT
GTTCTTCTAGTGTAGCCGTAGTTAGGCCACCACTTCAAGAACTCTGTAGCACCGCCTACATACCTCGCTC
TGCTAATCCTGTTACCAGTGGCTGCTGCCAGTGGCGATAAGTCGTGTCTTACCGGGTTGGACTCAAGACG
ATAGTTACCGGATAAGGCGCAGCGGTCGGGCTGAACGGGGGGTTCGTGCACACAGCCCAGCTTGGAGCGA
ACGACCTACACCGAACTGAGATACCTACAGCGTGAGCTATGAGAAAGCGCCACGCTTCCCGAAGGGAGAA
AGGCGGACAGGTATCCGGTAAGCGGCAGGGTCGGAACAGGAGAGCGCACGAGGGAGCTTCCAGGGGGAAA
CGCCTGGTATCTTTATAGTCCTGTCGGGTTTCGCCACCTCTGACTTGAGCGTCGATTTTTGTGATGCTCG
TCAGGGGGGCGGAGCCTATGGAAAAACGCCAGCAACGCGGCCTTTTTACGGTTCCTGGCCTTTTGCTGGC
CTTTTGCTCACATGTTCTTTCCTGCGTTATCCCCTGATTCTGTGGATAACCGTATTACCGCCTTTGAGTG
AGCTGATACCGCTCGCCGCAGCCGAACGACCGAGCGCAGCGAGTCAGTGAGCGAGGAAGCGGAAGAGCGC
CCAATACGCAAACCGCCTCTCCCCGCGCGTTGGCCGATTCATTAATGCAGCTGGCACGACAGGTTTCCCG
ACTGGAAAGCGGGCAGTGAGCGCAACGCAATTAATACGCGTACCGCTAGCCAGGAAGAGTTTGTAGAAAC
GCAAAAAGGCCATCCGTCAGGATGGCCTTCTGCTTAGTTTGATGCCTGGCAGTTTATGGCGGGCGTCCTG
CCCGCCACCCTCCGGGCCGTTGCTTCACAACGTTCAAATCCGCTCCCGGCGGATTTGTCCTACTCAGGAG
AGCGTTCACCGACAAACAACAGATAAAACGAAAGGCCCAGTCTTCCGACTGAGCCTTTCGTTTTATTTGA
TGCCT
