>Addgene plasmid #81282 | pDONR223_EIF1AX_p.G9R | depositor partial sequence | sequence record 154601 | Insert sequence
ATGCCCAAGGATAAAGGTAAAGGACGTAAAAACAGACGCAGGGGTAAGAATGAGAATGAATCTGAAAAAA
GAGAACTGGTATTCAAAGAGGATGGTCAGGAGTATGCTCAGGTAATCAAAATGTTGGGAAATGGACGGCT
AGAAGCAATGTGTTTCGATGGTGTAAAGAGGTTATGTCACATCAGAGGAAAATTGAGAAAAAAGGTTTGG
ATAAATACCTCGGACATTATTTTGGTTGGTCTCCGAGACTACCAGGATAACAAAGCTGATGTAATTTTAA
AATACAATGCAGACGAAGCTAGAAGTCTGAAGGCATACGGCGAGCTTCCAGAGCATGCTAAAATCAATGA
AACTGATACATTTGGTCCTGGAGATGATGATGAAATTCAGTTTGATGACATTGGAGATGATGATGAAGAT
ATTGATGACATC
